>Addgene plasmid #178070 | pACEBac1-GCP4 | addgene full sequence | sequence record 353432 | Addgene NGS Result
ACCGGTTGACTTGGGTCAACTGTCAGACCAAGTTTACTCATATATACTTTAGATTGATTTAAAACTTCAT
TTTTAATTTAAAAGGATCTAGGTGAAGATCCTTTTTGATAATCTCATGACCAAAATCCCTTAACGTGAGT
TTTCGTTCCACTGAGCGTCAGACCCCGTAGAAAAGATCAAAGGATCTTCTTGAGATCCTTTTTTTCTGCG
CGTAATCTGCTGCTTGCAAACAAAAAAACCACCGCTACCAGCGGTGGTTTGTTTGCCGGATCAAGAGCTA
CCAACTCTTTTTCCGAAGGTAACTGGCTTCAGCAGAGCGCAGATACCAAATACTGTTCTTCTAGTGTAGC
CGTAGTTAGGCCACCACTTCAAGAACTCTGTAGCACCGCCTACATACCTCGCTCTGCTAATCCTGTTACC
AGTGGCTGCTGCCAGTGGCGATAAGTCGTGTCTTACCGGGTTGGACTCAAGACGATAGTTACCGGATAAG
GCGCAGCGGTCGGGCTGAACGGGGGGTTCGTGCACACAGCCCAGCTTGGAGCGAACGACCTACACCGAAC
TGAGATACCTACAGCGTGAGCTATGAGAAAGCGCCACGCTTCCCGAAGGGAGAAAGGCGGACAGGTATCC
GGTAAGCGGCAGGGTCGGAACAGGAGAGCGCACGAGGGAGCTTCCAGGGGGAAACGCCTGGTATCTTTAT
AGTCCTGTCGGGTTTCGCCACCTCTGACTTGAGCGTCGATTTTTGTGATGCTCGTCAGGGGGGCGGAGCC
TATGGAAAAACGCCAGCAACGCGGCCTTTTTACGGTTCCTGGCCTTTTGCTGGCCTTTTGCTCACATGTT
CTTTCCTGCGTTATCCCCTGATTGACTTGGGTCGCTCTTCCTGTGGATGCGCAGATGCCCTGCGTAAGCG
GGTGTGGGCGGACAATAAAGTCTTAAACTGAACAAAATAGATCTAAACTATGACAATAAAGTCTTAAACT
AGACAGAATAGTTGTAAACTGAAATCAGTCCAGTTATGCTGTGAAAAAGCATACTGGACTTTTGTTATGG
CTAAAGCAAACTCTTCATTTTCTGAAGTGCAAATTGCCCGTCGTATTAAAGAGGGGCGTGGCCAAGGGCA
TGTAAAGACTATATTCGCGGCGTTGTGACAATTTACCGAACAACTCCGCGGCCGGGAAGCCGATCTCGGC
TTGAACGAATTGTTAGGTGGCGGTACTTGGGTCGATATCAAAGTGCATCACTTCTTCCCGTATGCCCAAC
TTTGTATAGAGAGCCACTGCGGGATCGTCACCGTAATCTGCTTGCACGTAGATCACATAAGCACCAAGCG
CGTTGGCCTCATGCTTGAGGAGATTGATGAGCGCGGTGGCAATGCCCTGCCTCCGGTGCTCGCCGGAGAC
TGCGAGATCATAGATATAGATCTCACTACGCGGCTGCTCAAACTTGGGCAGAACGTAAGCCGCGAGAGCG
CCAACAACCGCTTCTTGGTCGAAGGCAGCAAGCGCGATGAATGTCTTACTACGGAGCAAGTTCCCGAGGT
AATCGGAGTCCGGCTGATGTTGGGAGTAGGTGGCTACGTCTCCGAACTCACGACCGAAAAGATCAAGAGC
AGCCCGCATGGATTTGACTTGGTCAGGGCCGAGCCTACATGTGCGAATGATGCCCATACTTGAGCCACCT
AACTTTGTTTTAGGGCGACTGCCCTGCTGCGTAACATCGTTGCTGCTCCATAACATCAAACATCGACCCA
CGGCGTAACGCGCTTGCTGCTTGGATGCCCGAGGCATAGACTGTACAAAAAAACAGTCATAACAAGCCAT
GAAAACCGCCACTGCGCCGTTACCACCGCTGCGTTCGGTCAAGGTTCTGGACCAGTTGCGTGAGCGCATA
CGCTACTTGCATTACAGTTTACGAACCGAACAGGCTTATGTCAACTGGGTTCGTGCCTTCATCCGTTTCC
ACGGTGTGCGTCACCCGGCAACCTTGGGCAGCAGCGAAGTCGCCATAACTTCGTATAGCATACATTATAC
GAAGTTATCTGTAACTATAACGGTCCTAAGGTAGCGAGTTTAAACACTAGTATCGATTCGCGACCTACTC
CGGAATATTAATAGATCATGGAGATAATTAAAATGATAACCATCTCGCAAATAAATAAGTATTTTACTGT
TTTCGTAACAGTTTTGTAATAAAAAAACCTATAAATATTCCGGATTATTCATACCGTCCCACCATCGGGC
GCGGATCCCGGTCCGAAGCGCGCGGAATTCAAAGGCCTACGTCGACGAGCTCATGATCCACGAACTGCTC
TTGGCTCTGAGCGGGTACCCTGGGTCCATTTTCACCTGGAACAAGCGGAGTGGCCTGCAGGTATCGCAGG
ACTTCCCTTTCCTCCACCCCAGTGAGACCAGTGTCCTGAATCGACTCTGCCGGCTCGGCACAGACTATAT
TCGCTTCACTGAGTTCATTGAACAGTACACGGGCCATGTGCAACAGCAGGATCACCATCCATCTCAACAG
GGCCAAGGTGGGTTACATGGAATCTACCTGCGGGCCTTCTGCACAGGGCTGGATTCTGTTTTGCAGCCTT
ATCGCCAAGCACTGCTTGATTTGGAACAAGAGTTCCTGGGTGATCCCCATCTCTCCATATCACATGTCAA
CTACTTCCTAGACCAGTTCCAGCTTCTTTTTCCCTCTGTGATGGTTGTAGTAGAACAAATTAAAAGTCAA
AAGATTCATGGTTGTCAAATCCTGGAAACAGTCTACAAACACAGCTGTGGGGGGTTGCCTCCTGTTCGAA
GTGCACTGGAAAAAATCCTGGCCGTTTGTCATGGGGTCATGTATAAACAGCTCTCAGCCTGGATGCTCCA
TGGACTCCTCTTGGACCAGCATGAAGAATTCTTTATCAAACAGGGGCCATCTTCTGGTAATGTCAGTGCC
CAGCCAGAAGAGGACGAGGAGGATCTGGGCATTGGGGGACTGACAGGAAAACAACTGAGAGAACTGCAGG
ACTTGCGCCTGATTGAGGAAGAGAACATGCTGGCACCATCTCTGAAGCAGTTTTCCCTACGAGTGGAGAT
TTTGCCATCCTACATTCCAGTGAGGGTTGCTGAAAAAATCCTATTTGTTGGAGAATCTGTCCAGATGTTT
GAGAATCAAAATGTGAACCTGACTAGAAAAGGATCCATTTTGAAAAACCAGGAAGACACTTTTGCTGCAG
AGCTGCACCGTCTCAAGCAGCAGCCACTCTTCAGCTTGGTGGACTTTGAACAGGTGGTGGATCGCATTCG
CAGCACTGTGGCTGAGCATCTCTGGAAGTTGATGGTAGAAGAATCCGATTTACTGGGTCAGCTGAAGATC
ATTAAAGACTTTTACCTTCTGGGACGTGGAGAACTGTTTCAGGCCTTCATTGACACAGCTCAACACATGT
TGAAAACACCACCCACTGCAGTAACTGAGCATGATGTGAATGTGGCCTTTCAACAGTCAGCACACAAGGT
ATTGCTAGATGATGACAACCTTCTCCCTCTGTTGCACTTGACAATCGAGTATCACGGAAAGGAGCACAAA
GATGCTACTCAGGCAAGAGAAGGGCCTTCTCGGGAAACTTCTCCCCGGGAAGCCCCTGCATCTGGCTGGG
CAGCCCTAGGTCTTTCCTACAAAGTACAGTGGCCACTACATATTCTCTTCACCCCAGCTGTCCTGGAAAA
GTACAATGTTGTTTTTAAGTACTTACTGAGTGTGCGCCGGGTGCAAGCTGAGCTGCAGCACTGCTGGGCC
CTACAAATGCAGCGCAAGCACCTCAAGTCGAACCAGACTGATGCAATCAAGTGGCGCCTAAGAAATCACA
TGGCATTTTTGGTGGATAATCTTCAGTACTATCTCCAGGTAGATGTGTTGGAGTCTCAGTTCTCCCAGCT
GCTTCATCAGATCAATTCTACCCGAGACTTTGAAAGCATCCGATTGGCTCATGACCACTTCCTGAGCAAT
TTGCTGGCTCAATCCTTTATCCTATTGAAACCTGTGTTTCACTGCCTGAATGAAATCCTAGATCTCTGTC
ACAGTTTTTGTTCGCTGGTCAGTCAGAACCTAGGCCCACTGGATGAGCGTGGAGCCGCCCAGCTGAGCAT
TCTCGTGAAGGGCTTTAGCCGCCAGTCTTCACTCCTGTTCAAGATTCTCTCCAGTGTTCGGAATCATCAG
ATCAACTCAGATTTGGCTCAACTACTGTTACGACTAGATTATAACAAATACTATACACAGGCTGGTGGAA
CTCTGGGCAGTTTCGGGATGTGAAAGCTTGTCGAGAAGTACTAGAGGATCATAATCAGCCATACCACATT
TGTAGAGGTTTTACTTGCTTTAAAAAACCTCCCACACCTCCCCCTGAACCTGAAACATAAAATGAATGCA
ATTGTTGTTGTTAACTTGTTTATTGCAGCTTATAATGGTTACAAATAAAGCAATAGCATCACAAATTTCA
CAAATAAAGCATTTTTTTCACTGCATTCTAGTTGTGGTTTGTCCAAACTCATCAATGTATCTTATCATGT
CTGGATCTGATCACTGCTTGAGCCTAGAAGATCCGGCTGCTAACAAAGCCCGAAAGGAAGCTGAGTTGGC
TGCTGCCACCGCTGAGCAATAACTATCATAACCCCTAGGGTATACCCATCTAATTGGAACCAGATAAGTG
AAATCTAGTTCCAAACTATTTTGTCATTTTTAATTTTCGTATTAGCTTACGACGCTACACCCAGTTCCCA
TCTATTTTGTCACTCTTCCCTAAATAATCCTTAAAAACTCCATTTCCACCCCTCCCAGTTCCCAACTATT
TTGTCCGCCCACA
Features (pLannotate 1.2.2; 11 found; start..end, strand, type, name):
    190..778     +  rep_origin     ori: high-copy-number ColE1/pMB1/pBR322/pUC origin of replication
    913..1136    -  mobile_element Tn7R: mini-Tn7 element (right end of the Tn7 transposon) Tn7
   1203..1736    -  CDS            GmR: gentamycin acetyltransferase; aacC1; confers resistance to gentamycin
   1906..1934    -  promoter       Pc promoter: intI1 (promoter lies within the coding sequence); class 1 integron promoter
   2005..2038    +  protein_bind   loxP: Cre-mediated recombination occurs in the 8-bp core sequence (GCATACAT). Cre recombinase
   2115..2206    +  promoter       polyhedrin promoter: polh from Autographa californica; promoter for the baculovirus polyhedrin gene
   2293..4290    +  CDS            TUBGCP4: GCP4_HUMAN - Also known as 76P, GCP4. Experimental evidence at protein level: Swiss-Prot protein existence level 1. Gamma-tubulin complex is necessary for microtubule nucleation at the centrosome. From Homo sapiens (Human).
   4317..4400    +  CDS            large T antigen (fragment): large T antigen from SV40 (simian virus 40)
   4423..4557    +  polyA_signal   SV40 poly(A) signal: SV40 polyadenylation signal
   4586..4635    +  CDS            SET1 (fragment): solubility-enhancement tag derived from T7 phage gene 10B
   4678..4843    -  mobile_element Tn7L: mini-Tn7 element (left end of the Tn7 transposon) Tn7
