[The description below was written by a language model from this plasmid's Addgene catalogue record and pLannotate feature annotations shown in this document.]
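Description:
pACEBac1-GCP4 is a baculovirus transfer (acceptor) plasmid for producing human GCP4 (TUBGCP4), a gamma-tubulin complex protein, in insect cells. It is built on the pACEBac1 backbone and is catalogued at about 4.9 kb; the sequenced record is 4,843 nt, in close agreement. In bacteria it replicates from a high-copy ColE1/pUC-type origin. Selection is with gentamicin, via the aacC1 gentamicin acetyltransferase gene driven by a class 1 integron Pc promoter.

The expression cassette places the roughly 2 kb GCP4 coding sequence downstream of the Autographa californica polyhedrin promoter, a very late baculoviral promoter that gives strong expression in infected insect cells. It ends in an SV40 polyadenylation signal. The short "large T antigen" fragment annotated just upstream of that signal probably reflects the SV40-derived terminator region rather than a deliberate coding element. The small SET1 fragment near the Tn7L end is likewise probably an incidental annotation match. No epitope or purification tag is annotated on GCP4, and the record mentions none.

The resistance marker and expression cassette lie between the Tn7R and Tn7L ends. The mini-Tn7 segment can therefore be transposed into a baculoviral bacmid carrying a Tn7 attachment site, yielding recombinant virus. A single loxP site upstream of the polyhedrin promoter allows Cre-mediated fusion with compatible donor plasmids, which is how such systems assemble multigene constructs for co-expressing subunits of a complex. According to the associated publication, the plasmid was made for biochemical reconstitution of the human gamma-tubulin ring complex, which nucleates microtubules. The GCP4 sequence derives from a previously published plasmid.
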