Addgene plasmid #178070: pACEBac1-GCP4
Purpose: Insect cell expression of GCP4
Depositing lab: Tarun Kapoor. Depositing organization: Rockefeller University. Publication: Biochemical reconstitutions reveal principles of human gamma-TuRC assembly and function. Wieczorek M, Ti SC, Urnavicius L, Molloy KR, Aher A, Chait BT, Kapoor TM. J Cell Biol. 2021 Mar 1;220(3). pii: 211719. doi: 10.1083/jcb.202009146. PubMed 33496729.
Backbone
  Vector backbone: pACEBac1
  Backbone manufacturer: Geneva Biotech
  Total vector size (bp): 4862
  Vector type: Insect Expression
Growth in bacteria
  Bacterial resistance: Gentamicin, 10 μg/mL
  Growth temperature: 37°C
  Growth strain: DH5alpha
  Copy number: Unknown
Gene/Insert
  Gene/Insert name: GCP4
  Species: H. sapiens (human)
  Insert size (bp): 2001
  Entrez Gene: TUBGCP4 (a.k.a. 76P, GCP-4, GCP4, Grip76, MCCRP3)
Resource information
  A portion of this plasmid was derived from a plasmid made by: Originally published in Murphy et al., 2001 and received from Dr. Jens Luders (Institute for Research in Biomedicine, Barcelona, Spain)
Terms and licenses: Academic/Nonprofit Terms; Industry Terms: Not Available to Industry
How to cite: pACEBac1-GCP4 was a gift from Tarun Kapoor (Addgene plasmid # 178070 ; http://n2t.net/addgene:178070 ; RRID:Addgene_178070)
